Addgene plasmid #135214: pDEST mfap4:tdTomato
Purpose: Red tagged macrophages
Depositing lab: David Tobin. Depositing organization: Duke University. Publication: The Macrophage-Specific Promoter mfap4 Allows Live, Long-Term Analysis of Macrophage Behavior during Mycobacterial Infection in Zebrafish. Walton EM, Cronan MR, Beerman RW, Tobin DM. PLoS One. 2015 Oct 7;10(10):e0138949. doi: 10.1371/journal.pone.0138949. eCollection 2015. PONE-D-15-31888 PubMed 26445458.
Backbone
  Vector backbone: pDestTol2
  Vector type: Zebrafish Expression
Growth in bacteria
  Bacterial resistance: Ampicillin, 100 μg/mL
  Growth temperature: 37°C
  Growth strain: DH5alpha
  Copy number: High Copy
Gene/Insert
  Gene/Insert name: mfap4 promoter and tdTomato
  Species: D. rerio (zebrafish)
  Cloning method: Gateway Cloning
Terms and licenses: Academic/Nonprofit Terms; Industry Terms: Not Available to Industry
How to cite: pDEST mfap4:tdTomato was a gift from David Tobin (Addgene plasmid # 135214 ; http://n2t.net/addgene:135214 ; RRID:Addgene_135214)
