[The description below was written by a language model from this plasmid's Addgene catalogue record and pLannotate feature annotations shown in this document.]
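Description:
pDEST mfap4:tdTomato is a zebrafish expression plasmid built on the pDestTol2 destination backbone by multisite Gateway recombination, and it is intended to label macrophages with red fluorescence. In bacteria it is maintained through a high-copy ColE1/pUC-type origin and selected with ampicillin via the β-lactamase gene. An f1 phage origin and remnants of a pBluescript-style lacZα/multiple cloning site region (lac promoter and operator, T7, T3 and SP6 phage promoters) are carried over from the parental vectors and have no evident role in the expression cassette.

The payload lies between the Gateway recombination scars. The interval between attB4 and attB1, about 1.7 kb and mostly unannotated apart from flanking pBluescript polylinker fragments, corresponds in position to the 5' entry element, which the catalogue entry identifies as the zebrafish mfap4 promoter, a macrophage-specific regulatory sequence. The tdTomato coding sequence, a tandem-dimer orange-red fluorescent protein derived from Discosoma, sits between attB1 and attB2. An SV40 polyadenylation signal occupies the attB2–attB3 position, and a second SV40 poly(A) signal from the backbone follows. The automated annotation does not mark the Tol2 transposon arms, but the backbone name implies them. In Tol2 vectors, these arms flank the cassette and allow genomic integration when the plasmid is supplied with Tol2 transposase.

According to the record, the construct serves to produce red-tagged macrophages in zebrafish. The associated work used the mfap4 promoter for live, long-term imaging of macrophage behaviour during mycobacterial infection.
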