Features (pLannotate 1.2.2; 27 found; start..end, strand, type, name):
    314..334     +  protein_bind   attB4: mutant version of attB; core recombination site for the Gateway® BP reaction BP Clonase™
    336..354     +  promoter       T7 promoter: promoter for bacteriophage T7 RNA polymerase
    363..384     -  misc_feature   MCS (fragment): pBluescript multiple cloning site
   1982..2024    -  misc_feature   MCS (fragment): pBluescript multiple cloning site
   2037..2055    -  promoter       T3 promoter: promoter for bacteriophage T3 RNA polymerase
   2056..2076    +  protein_bind   attB1: mutant version of attB; core recombination site for the Gateway® BP reaction BP Clonase™
   2085..3512    +  CDS            tdTomato: tdTomato is a basic (constitutively fluorescent) orange fluorescent protein published in 2004, derived from Discosoma sp.. It is reported to be a somewhat slowly-maturing tandem dimer with low acid sensitivity.
   3523..3543    -  protein_bind   attB2: mutant version of attB; core recombination site for the Gateway® BP reaction BP Clonase™
   3546..3680    -  polyA_signal   SV40 poly(A) signal: SV40 polyadenylation signal
   3743..3763    -  protein_bind   attB3: mutant version of attB; core recombination site for the Gateway® BP reaction BP Clonase™
   3767..3787    +  CDS            lacZα (fragment): LacZα fragment of β-galactosidase; lacZ fragment
   3803..3937    -  polyA_signal   SV40 poly(A) signal: SV40 polyadenylation signal
   3960..4043    -  CDS            large T antigen (fragment): large T antigen from SV40 (simian virus 40)
   4072..4095    +  misc_feature   MCS (fragment): pBluescript multiple cloning site
   4288..4320    -  misc_feature   MCS (fragment): pBluescript multiple cloning site
   4893..4911    -  promoter       T7 promoter: promoter for bacteriophage T7 RNA polymerase
   4914..5071    +  CDS            lacZα (fragment): LacZα fragment of β-galactosidase; lacZ fragment
   5075..5503    +  rep_origin     f1 ori (sequence partly withheld): f1 bacteriophage origin of replication; arrow indicates direction of (+) strand synthesis
   5531..5581    -  misc_feature   bom (fragment): basis of mobility region from pBR322
   5608..5712    +  promoter       AmpR promoter: bla
   5713..6573    +  CDS            AmpR: β-lactamase; bla; confers resistance to ampicillin, carbenicillin, and related antibiotics
   6744..7332    +  rep_origin     ori: high-copy-number ColE1/pMB1/pBR322/pUC origin of replication
   7515..7607    +  CDS            lacI (fragment): lac repressor; lacI; The lac repressor binds to the lac operator to inhibit transcription in E. coli. This inhibition can be relieved by adding lactose or isopropyl-β-D-thiogalactopyranoside (IPTG).
   7620..7641    +  protein_bind   CAP binding site: CAP binding activates transcription in the presence of cAMP. E. coli catabolite activator protein
   7656..7686    +  promoter       lac promoter: promoter for the E. coli lac operon
   7694..7710    +  protein_bind   lac operator: The lac repressor binds to the lac operator to inhibit transcription in E. coli. This inhibition can be relieved by adding lactose or isopropyl-β-D-thiogalactopyranoside (IPTG). lac repressor encoded by lacI
   7752..7770    +  promoter       SP6 promoter: promoter for bacteriophage SP6 RNA polymerase
>Addgene plasmid #135214 | pDEST mfap4:tdTomato | addgene full sequence | sequence record 267418 | Addgene NGS Result
CCCAAAGCCCCCAGGGATGTAATTACGTCCCTCCCCCGCTAGGGGGCAGCAGCGAGCCGCCCGGGGCTCC
GCTCCGGTCCGGCGCTCCCCCCGCATCCCCGAGCCGGCAGCGTGCGGGGACAGCCCGGGCACGGGGAAGG
TGGCACGGGATCGCTTTCCTCTGAACGCTTCTCGCTGCTCTTTGAGCCTGCAGACACCTGGGGGGATACG
GGGAAAAAGCTTTAGGCTGAAAGAGAGATTTAGAATGACAGGCGCGCCAACTCCAATCAACCGACGTCAG
GAAACAGCTATGACCATGATTACGCCAAGCTATCAACTTTGTATAGAAAAGTTGGTAATACGACTCACTA
TAGGGCGAATTGGGTACCGGGCCCCCCCTCGAGGCGTTTCTTGGTACAGCTGGAAAGGGAATAACGCGGT
CAGTATGAAAACCATCAGCATCAAGATCAAACAAGTGCCTTAGAAACAGGGCTTTTAAAAGGAAACCTCT
TCTCTTTTAAATGTGTATCTGAAAAATCGAGTCTGAAATGTATGGCTGTTGGTGTAATGACATTTTTCTC
TTTGTTTTCACTTTAAAGCTTTAATAAACTCCTGTATGCAGATTTATGAGATTGTGTCCTGCTATTCTTT
GAAACAAAAGCTCATTTTCCATTCAAATAATGGGAACTGGATTAATGTACAAAACTGTAAAAGGGCATAA
AGCATTTGTGGATAAAGCAGAGTTTCCATCTAATGAGACAAAGACAACACACAATAAATGCAACGCTGTG
GCTTTTGAAGGTGAGAGATGCTCTTTGGGATGCTCAAGACAGTTCTGGAGGTAATAATAATAATAATAAT
ACTGAACCACTGTGATGACAGACTTTAAGGCATTTTACAATAAGCAAAACAACATTTCAGATGTTTTACA
GTGTGCTGGAATTAAATGCTGCAAAGTCCATTGATGCGTCCCATCACGCACACTTTTTTCTGATCATCAT
CTGTTCAAATAAATCACATTACATATGCTGCAGCTTTCTGGATTGTCTGTAGAGGTTTATGGGTGCAAGG
CAGGAGTCCAGCTAGAAGAGCATTGCAATAGTCCAGCTTTTTGGACTAAATGTTGTGCAGTATGATCTCT
TAAGAAGGGTCTGATGTTAAAGAGTGCAAACAATTTTTCACTGAGGGATTCACACATGCAGATATGTCTG
ATAATCAGATCATCCATATAAATTAGAAATATTAAGAAATCGAGTGGATTTACAGCCAGATTCTTAGTGT
TCGCTCTTAACTTGCGCCATTTGATTAGCTCTGTCACTTCAGGTATTCTTGTGTATGCTGAATCAGTCAA
TGTTAACCCAAAGAGAACACTCGACTGGTTCTTGTGTTAGAGAATTTAGAGTCTTGTAAATGCAGACTCC
AGGTTAACATTGCACTTATCTCTGCATTGTGTCCTTTTACTCCTCAACCAAGCTTTTAACCAACCAATGT
TTTATAGTTGTTTTGAAAAAAGTCATTAGTGTTGTGCAGGTTGAATCGTGTGTTTGTTATCTTCTGCAGA
AAAGGGTTATTTGGTGGGGTTATCATAACATTTGTCTGCGTTTGCAGATTTGGCAGAAAACAGAACCGAG
AACTGCTGTCCTTTCACTCTTCGGTTGTGAAAACAGATTGTTGGGTTTTTGAGGATTGCCTCAAGCAGGT
TTTGTCACAGAGCACGAGACTCAGCATCAGCGATTTAAAGGAGCGTTTGAGTTATTTCCAGCTGAACACA
CACGGTGAGTGACTTATTCTGTAGAGCGAGATTATACGAAGAAATAACCTGCAACAATAAGAAGGTGTGA
GTGAAGCTCTTTTACATCTCTTGTAGATAAACTGAGCTGTTGAGGAGAGAGTGAGAAGATTGCTGTAAGT
TCTGTGGCTGTTTTATTCCTTGTGACGATCACATTTACACACGCCATTTTGTCTCGTATTGGTGATTTCT
TTCTTCATGACTTTAGATCGTGGGATCCACTAGTTCTAGAGCGGCCGCCACCGCGGTGGAGCTCCAGCTT
TTGTTCCCTTTAGTGAGGGTTAATTCAAGTTTGTACAAAAAAGCAGGCTGGACCATGGTGAGCAAGGGCG
AGGAGGTCATCAAAGAGTTCATGCGCTTCAAGGTGCGCATGGAGGGCTCCATGAACGGCCACGAGTTCGA
GATCGAGGGCGAGGGCGAGGGCCGCCCCTACGAGGGCACCCAGACCGCCAAGCTGAAGGTGACCAAGGGC
GGCCCCCTGCCCTTCGCCTGGGACATCCTGTCCCCCCAGTTCATGTACGGCTCCAAGGCGTACGTGAAGC
ACCCCGCCGACATCCCCGATTACAAGAAGCTGTCCTTCCCCGAGGGCTTCAAGTGGGAGCGCGTGATGAA
CTTCGAGGACGGCGGTCTGGTGACCGTGACCCAGGACTCCTCCCTGCAGGACGGCACGCTGATCTACAAG
GTGAAGATGCGCGGCACCAACTTCCCCCCCGACGGCCCCGTAATGCAGAAGAAGACCATGGGCTGGGAGG
CCTCCACCGAGCGCCTGTACCCCCGCGACGGCGTGCTGAAGGGCGAGATCCACCAGGCCCTGAAGCTGAA
GGACGGCGGCCACTACCTGGTGGAGTTCAAGACCATCTACATGGCCAAGAAGCCCGTGCAACTGCCCGGC
TACTACTACGTGGACACCAAGCTGGACATCACCTCCCACAACGAGGACTACACCATCGTGGAACAGTACG
AGCGCTCCGAGGGCCGCCACCACCTGTTCCTGGGGCATGGCACCGGCAGCACCGGCAGCGGCAGCTCCGG
CACCGCCTCCTCCGAGGACAACAACATGGCCGTCATCAAAGAGTTCATGCGCTTCAAGGTGCGCATGGAG
GGCTCCATGAACGGCCACGAGTTCGAGATCGAGGGCGAGGGCGAGGGCCGCCCCTACGAGGGCACCCAGA
CCGCCAAGCTGAAGGTGACCAAGGGCGGCCCCCTGCCCTTCGCCTGGGACATCCTGTCCCCCCAGTTCAT
GTACGGCTCCAAGGCGTACGTGAAGCACCCCGCCGACATCCCCGATTACAAGAAGCTGTCCTTCCCCGAG
GGCTTCAAGTGGGAGCGCGTGATGAACTTCGAGGACGGCGGTCTGGTGACCGTGACCCAGGACTCCTCCC
TGCAGGACGGCACGCTGATCTACAAGGTGAAGATGCGCGGCACCAACTTCCCCCCCGACGGCCCCGTAAT
GCAGAAGAAGACCATGGGCTGGGAGGCCTCCACCGAGCGCCTGTACCCCCGCGACGGCGTGCTGAAGGGC
GAGATCCACCAGGCCCTGAAGCTGAAGGACGGCGGCCACTACCTGGTGGAGTTCAAGACCATCTACATGG
CCAAGAAGCCCGTGCAACTGCCCGGCTACTACTACGTGGACACCAAGCTGGACATCACCTCCCACAACGA
GGACTACACCATCGTGGAACAGTACGAGCGCTCCGAGGGCCGCCACCACCTGTTCCTGTACGGCATGGAC
GAGCTCTACAAGTAGATCTACCCAGCTTTCTTGTACAAAGTGGGGGATCCAGACATGATAAGATACATTG
ATGAGTTTGGACAAACCACAACTAGAATGCAGTGAAAAAAATGCTTTATTTGTGAAATTTGTGATGCTAT
TGCTTTATTTGTAACCATTATAAGCTGCAATAAACAAGTTAACAACAACAATTGCATTCATTTTATGTTT
CAGGTTCAGGGGGAGGTGTGGGAGGTTTTTTCCAACTTTATTATACATAGTTGATAATTCACTGGCCGTC
GTTTTACGGTACCATCGATGATGATCCAGACATGATAAGATACATTGATGAGTTTGGACAAACCACAACT
AGAATGCAGTGAAAAAAATGCTTTATTTGTGAAATTTGTGATGCTATTGCTTTATTTGTAACCATTATAA
GCTGCAATAAACAAGTTAACAACAACAATTGCATTCATTTTATGTTTCAGGTTCAGGGGGAGGTGTGGGA
GGTTTTTTAAAGCAAGTAAAACCTCTACAAATGTGGTATGGCTGATTATGATCCTCTAGATCGTGCATGC
GTACCGAGCTCGGATCCCCCGGGCTGCAGGAATTCTGTCCTAAAACAGTCTTTGGGCTTTCTTTGGGGGG
CCGGGGGGGATTTGGAGTCTTTTAATGATTGCTTTTATTTTCTTATATATTACAGGTCTATTTAAATTGT
TAATATGATTTTCATTTAACTTTGGTAAGTGATACCTATCAAGAAAATTGTCATTTCCAATTTTATGAAG
TACAGGTTTTTGACATAATCGAATTCCTGCAGCCCGGGGGATCCACTAGTAACGGCCGCCAGTGTGCTGG
AATTCGGCTTTTAGAGGCAGAAGGAGAGTGAAGTCAAAGGTCTGCAACTTCCTCTTTGCCACATAACAAG
AAAGTTGCTTATATCCTTCTCCAAGGTCATAGTTCCTGCCAGCTGACTTTGTCAAGACAGTGATGTCTGT
GTTCCAGCAGTTGTTCTGAGTATCCTTTTCATTATCCACTGTCCTTTCTTCTTAAATTCCACCCCCAACA
TTGTAAATAGCTTCTTTCTTAAACTCTGTTCAAAGAACCAGCTTGAGTGTGTAAGCCGAATTCTGCAGAT
ATCCATCACACTGGCCGCGGTTAGATCTATTACCCTGTTATCCCTAGGGAAAATAGAATGAAGTGATCTC
CAAAAAATAAGTACTTTTTGACTGTAAATAAAATTGTAAGGAGTAAAAAGTACTTTTTTTTCTAAAAAAA
TGTAATTAAGTAAAAGTAAAAGTATTGATTTTTAATTGTACTCAAGTAAAGTAAAAATCCCCAAAAATAA
TACTTAAGTACAGTAATCAAGTAAAATTACTCAAGTACTTTACACCTCTGGGCCCAATTCGCCCTATAGT
GAGTCGTATTACAATTCACTGGCCGTCGTTTTACAACGTCGTGACTGGGAAAACCCTGGCGTTACCCAAC
TTAATCGCCTTGCAGCACATCCCCCTTTCGCCAGCTGGCGTAATAGCGAAGAGGCCCGCACCGATCGCCC
TTCCCAACAGTTGCGCAGCCTGAATGGCGAATGG
[124 nt withheld, positions 5075-5198]
C
[91 nt withheld, positions 5200-5290]
A
[49 nt withheld, positions 5292-5340]
CCTTTGACGTTGGAGTCCACGTTCTTT
[37 nt withheld, positions 5368-5404]
ACCCTATCTCGGTCTATTCTTTTGATTTATAAGGGATTTTGCCGATTTCGGCCTATTGGTTAAAAAATGA
GCTGATTTAACAAAAATTTAACGCGAATTTTAACAAAATATTAACGCTTACAATTTCCTGATGCGGTATT
TTCTCCTTACGCATCTGTGCGGTATTTCACACCGCATCAGGTGGCACTTTTCGGGGAAATGTGCGCGGAA
CCCCTATTTGTTTATTTTTCTAAATACATTCAAATATGTATCCGCTCATGAGACAATAACCCTGATAAAT
GCTTCAATAATATTGAAAAAGGAAGAGTATGAGTATTCAACATTTCCGTGTCGCCCTTATTCCCTTTTTT
GCGGCATTTTGCCTTCCTGTTTTTGCTCACCCAGAAACGCTGGTGAAAGTAAAAGATGCTGAAGATCAGT
TGGGTGCACGAGTGGGTTACATCGAACTGGATCTCAACAGCGGTAAGATCCTTGAGAGTTTTCGCCCCGA
AGAACGTTTTCCAATGATGAGCACTTTTAAAGTTCTGCTATGTGGCGCGGTATTATCCCGTATTGACGCC
GGGCAAGAGCAACTCGGTCGCCGCATACACTATTCTCAGAATGACTTGGTTGAGTACTCACCAGTCACAG
AAAAGCATCTTACGGATGGCATGACAGTAAGAGAATTATGCAGTGCTGCCATAACCATGAGTGATAACAC
TGCGGCCAACTTACTTCTGACAACGATCGGAGGACCGAAGGAGCTAACCGCTTTTTTGCACAACATGGGG
GATCATGTAACTCGCCTTGATCGTTGGGAACCGGAGCTGAATGAAGCCATACCAAACGACGAGCGTGACA
CCACGATGCCTGTAGCAATGGCAACAACGTTGCGCAAACTATTAACTGGCGAACTACTTACTCTAGCTTC
CCGGCAACAATTAATAGACTGGATGGAGGCGGATAAAGTTGCAGGACCACTTCTGCGCTCGGCCCTTCCG
GCTGGCTGGTTTATTGCTGATAAATCTGGAGCCGGTGAGCGTGGGTCTCGCGGTATCATTGCAGCACTGG
GGCCAGATGGTAAGCCCTCCCGTATCGTAGTTATCTACACGACGGGGAGTCAGGCAACTATGGATGAACG
AAATAGACAGATCGCTGAGATAGGTGCCTCACTGATTAAGCATTGGTAACTGTCAGACCAAGTTTACTCA
TATATACTTTAGATTGATTTAAAACTTCATTTTTAATTTAAAAGGATCTAGGTGAAGATCCTTTTTGATA
ATCTCATGACCAAAATCCCTTAACGTGAGTTTTCGTTCCACTGAGCGTCAGACCCCGTAGAAAAGATCAA
AGGATCTTCTTGAGATCCTTTTTTTCTGCGCGTAATCTGCTGCTTGCAAACAAAAAAACCACCGCTACCA
GCGGTGGTTTGTTTGCCGGATCAAGAGCTACCAACTCTTTTTCCGAAGGTAACTGGCTTCAGCAGAGCGC
AGATACCAAATACTGTTCTTCTAGTGTAGCCGTAGTTAGGCCACCACTTCAAGAACTCTGTAGCACCGCC
TACATACCTCGCTCTGCTAATCCTGTTACCAGTGGCTGCTGCCAGTGGCGATAAGTCGTGTCTTACCGGG
TTGGACTCAAGACGATAGTTACCGGATAAGGCGCAGCGGTCGGGCTGAACGGGGGGTTCGTGCACACAGC
CCAGCTTGGAGCGAACGACCTACACCGAACTGAGATACCTACAGCGTGAGCTATGAGAAAGCGCCACGCT
TCCCGAAGGGAGAAAGGCGGACAGGTATCCGGTAAGCGGCAGGGTCGGAACAGGAGAGCGCACGAGGGAG
CTTCCAGGGGGAAACGCCTGGTATCTTTATAGTCCTGTCGGGTTTCGCCACCTCTGACTTGAGCGTCGAT
TTTTGTGATGCTCGTCAGGGGGGCGGAGCCTATGGAAAAACGCCAGCAACGCGGCCTTTTTACGGTTCCT
GGCCTTTTGCTGGCCTTTTGCTCACATGTTCTTTCCTGCGTTATCCCCTGATTCTGTGGATAACCGTATT
ACCGCCTTTGAGTGAGCTGATACCGCTCGCCGCAGCCGAACGACCGAGCGCAGCGAGTCAGTGAGCGAGG
AAGCGGAAGAGCGCCCAATACGCAAACCGCCTCTCCCCGCGCGTTGGCCGATTCATTAATGCAGCTGGCA
CGACAGGTTTCCCGACTGGAAAGCGGGCAGTGAGCGCAACGCAATTAATGTGAGTTAGCTCACTCATTAG
GCACCCCAGGCTTTACACTTTATGCTTCCGGCTCGTATGTTGTGTGGAATTGTGAGCGGATAACAATTTC
ACACAGGAAACAGCTATGACCATGATTACGCCAAGCTATTTAGGTGACACTATAGAATACTCAAGCTATG
CATCCAACGCGTTGGGAGCTCTCCCATATGGTCGAGCAGAGGTGTAAAAAGTACTCAAAAATTTTACTCA
AGTGAAAGTACAAGTACTTAGGGAAAATTTTACTCAATTAAAAGTAAAAGTATCTGGCTAGAATCTTACT
TGAGTAAAAGTAAAAAAGTACTCCATTAAAATTGTACTTGAGTATTAAGGAAGTAGGGATAACAGGGTAA
TCTCGAGCGAAGTTATGAGTTGCGCGCCTGGGAGCTCACGGGGACAGCCCCCC
